>Addgene plasmid #49097 | CS2+MYC-Etv5:T139D | depositor full sequence | sequence record 72294 | CS2+MYC-Etv5:T139D sequence 5916 bps
CGCCATTCTGCCTGGGGACGTCGGAGCAAGCTTGATTTAGGTGACACTATAGAATACAAGCTACTTGTTC
TTTTTGCAGGATCCCATCGATTTAAAGCTATGGAGCAAAAGCTCATTTCTGAAGAGGACTTGAATGAAAT
GGAGCAAAAGCTCATTTCTGAAGAGGACTTGAATGAAATGGAGCAAAAGCTCATTTCTGAAGAGGACTTG
AATGAAATGGAGCAAAAGCTCATTTCTGAAGAGGACTTGAATGAAATGGAGCAAAAGCTCATTTCTGAAG
AGGACTTGAATGAAATGGAGAGCTTGGGCGACCTCACCATGGAGCAAAAGCTCATTTCTGAAGAGGACTT
GAATTCAAGGCCTCTCGAGATGGACGGATTTTATGACCAGCAAGTTCCATTTATGGTCCCACCTAATAAG
TCATTGCAAGTGGAGGAACCATATAACAGACCAGTTAATGACAGAAAGAGAAAGTTAGTGGAGACTGAAC
TTGCTCAGGACACAGAGGAACTTTTCCAGGACCTCAGCCAGCTGCAGGAGATCTGGATTGCAGAAGCTCA
GGTGCCCGATGACGAACAGTTTGTCCCAGATTTCCAGTCGGAGAGCTTGATGTTTCATGGCCCACCCCTG
GCCAAGATCAAACGGGAACTGAGTCCCTCCAAAGAGCTCTCCCCCTGTAGCCAGGATAGAAGTCCCATGC
CGTATGGAGAGAAGTGCCTTTACAGCTACAGTGCCTATGAACGGAAGCCCAGCACTGGGTTCAAGCCATT
GACTCCTCCCTCGGACCCCGTCTCCCCATGTGTCCCCAGCAATGCCCTGGCGACGCGTCCCCTGCACGAA
CAGACTCCACCACCTGTGTCCAACACAGCACTGGGGCAGCGTCTCCTTCATGGACAGCCTACAATGACCA
AGAGCACACCCAACCAGACGTGTGTCCCTCACCACAGCCAGAGCCCACCCTTTGTAGTGCCCTGTCCATC
CCTGAACCGTGAAACTCACTTCAGTAACGAACCTAGGTTTCAGCGGCAACTTTCAGAGCCTTGCCTTCCA
TTCCCACCTTCTGATGCCCAGGGAAGACCCAGCTTTATGCCACAGGTCGCCTGCACTTCACCAAGAGATG
GAAGACCACCGTACCATCGCCAAATGTCTGAGCCCCTGGTTCCTGTACCTCCTCAGGGCTTCAAACAGGA
GCTCCTCGACCCCCGCTATGTTGAGCAGGGTGTTCCCAACATGGGCCCATCCCAGGCTGCCTTCCACCCG
ATGGCCATCAAGCAAGAGCCACGGGACTTCTGCTTCGACTCTGAAGTGCCTAAATGTCAGTCTTCATTTG
GGAGAGCAGCAAGCTTCTACCAAAACCATGAGAACTTCTCATTTGACAGAGAACAGCAGTTGTATTTTGA
TGACACCTGTGTGGTTCCAGAGAGACTTGAAGGGAAGGTAAAGCAAGAGCCCTCTGTGTATCGTGAAGGT
CCACCATATCAGCGGCGCGGATCTCTCCAGCTGTGGCAGTTTCTGGTGACGCTATTGGATGATCCTTCCA
ACGGCCATTTCATTGCCTGGACTGGACGTGGAATGGAGTTCAAACTTATTGAGCCAGAGGAGGTGGCTCG
ACGCTGGGGCATCCAGAAGAACAGACCCGCCATGAACTATGACAAGCTGAGTCGCTCACTGCGCTACTAC
TATGAGAAGGGAATCATGCAGAAGGTTGCCGGCGAGAGGTACGTCTACAAATTTGTGTGCGATCCTGAAG
CGCTCTTCTCCATGGCCTTCCCAGACAACCAGAGGCCCAATCTCAAAGCAGACCCTGACGGCCTGCCCAC
TGTGGATGATGACACACTTCCATTGGCACATTATGACGACGGGTCCTCGTATTTAGTTGACGGTGGCGAG
CAGTGTGTTTCTGGGATGCCTTTCCCTGATGGTTACGTGTACTGATCTAGAACTATAGTGAGTCGTATTA
CGTAGATCCAGACATGATAAGATACATTGATGAGTTTGGACAAACCACAACTAGAATGCAGTGAAAAAAA
TGCTTTATTTGTGAAATTTGTGATGCTATTGCTTTATTTGTAACCATTATAAGCTGCAATAAACAAGTTA
ACAACAACAATTGCATTCATTTTATGTTTCAGGTTCAGGGGGAGGTGTGGGAGGTTTTTTAATTCGCGGC
CGCGGCGCCAATGCATTGGGCCCGGTACCCAGCTTTTGTTCCCTTTAGTGAGGGTTAATTGCGCGCTTGG
CGTAATCATGGTCATAGCTGTTTCCTGTGTGAAATTGTTATCCGCTCACAATTCCACACAACATACGAGC
CGGAAGCATAAAGTGTAAAGCCTGGGGTGCCTAATGAGTGAGCTAACTCACATTAATTGCGTTGCGCTCA
CTGCCCGCTTTCCAGTCGGGAAACCTGTCGTGCCAGCTGCATTAATGAATCGGCCAACGCGCGGGGAGAG
GCGGTTTGCGTATTGGGCGCTCTTCCGCTTCCTCGCTCACTGACTCGCTGCGCTCGGTCGTTCGGCTGCG
GCGAGCGGTATCAGCTCACTCAAAGGCGGTAATACGGTTATCCACAGAATCAGGGGATAACGCAGGAAAG
AACATGTGAGCAAAAGGCCAGCAAAAGGCCAGGAACCGTAAAAAGGCCGCGTTGCTGGCGTTTTTCCATA
GGCTCCGCCCCCCTGACGAGCATCACAAAAATCGACGCTCAAGTCAGAGGTGGCGAAACCCGACAGGACT
ATAAAGATACCAGGCGTTTCCCCCTGGAAGCTCCCTCGTGCGCTCTCCTGTTCCGACCCTGCCGCTTACC
GGATACCTGTCCGCCTTTCTCCCTTCGGGAAGCGTGGCGCTTTCTCATAGCTCACGCTGTAGGTATCTCA
GTTCGGTGTAGGTCGTTCGCTCCAAGCTGGGCTGTGTGCACGAACCCCCCGTTCAGCCCGACCGCTGCGC
CTTATCCGGTAACTATCGTCTTGAGTCCAACCCGGTAAGACACGACTTATCGCCACTGGCAGCAGCCACT
GGTAACAGGATTAGCAGAGCGAGGTATGTAGGCGGTGCTACAGAGTTCTTGAAGTGGTGGCCTAACTACG
GCTACACTAGAAGGACAGTATTTGGTATCTGCGCTCTGCTGAAGCCAGTTACCTTCGGAAAAAGAGTTGG
TAGCTCTTGATCCGGCAAACAAACCACCGCTGGTAGCGGTGGTTTTTTTGTTTGCAAGCAGCAGATTACG
CGCAGAAAAAAAGGATCTCAAGAAGATCCTTTGATCTTTTCTACGGGGTCTGACGCTCAGTGGAACGAAA
ACTCACGTTAAGGGATTTTGGTCATGAGATTATCAAAAAGGATCTTCACCTAGATCCTTTTAAATTAAAA
ATGAAGTTTTAAATCAATCTAAAGTATATATGAGTAAACTTGGTCTGACAGTTACCAATGCTTAATCAGT
GAGGCACCTATCTCAGCGATCTGTCTATTTCGTTCATCCATAGTTGCCTGACTCCCCGTCGTGTAGATAA
CTACGATACGGGAGGGCTTACCATCTGGCCCCAGTGCTGCAATGATACCGCGAGACCCACGCTCACCGGC
TCCAGATTTATCAGCAATAAACCAGCCAGCCGGAAGGGCCGAGCGCAGAAGTGGTCCTGCAACTTTATCC
GCCTCCATCCAGTCTATTAATTGTTGCCGGGAAGCTAGAGTAAGTAGTTCGCCAGTTAATAGTTTGCGCA
ACGTTGTTGCCATTGCTACAGGCATCGTGGTGTCACGCTCGTCGTTTGGTATGGCTTCATTCAGCTCCGG
TTCCCAACGATCAAGGCGAGTTACATGATCCCCCATGTTGTGCAAAAAAGCGGTTAGCTCCTTCGGTCCT
CCGATCGTTGTCAGAAGTAAGTTGGCCGCAGTGTTATCACTCATGGTTATGGCAGCACTGCATAATTCTC
TTACTGTCATGCCATCCGTAAGATGCTTTTCTGTGACTGGTGAGTACTCAACCAAGTCATTCTGAGAATA
GTGTATGCGGCGACCGAGTTGCTCTTGCCCGGCGTCAATACGGGATAATACCGCGCCACATAGCAGAACT
TTAAAAGTGCTCATCATTGGAAAACGTTCTTCGGGGCGAAAACTCTCAAGGATCTTACCGCTGTTGAGAT
CCAGTTCGATGTAACCCACTCGTGCACCCAACTGATCTTCAGCATCTTTTACTTTCACCAGCGTTTCTGG
GTGAGCAAAAACAGGAAGGCAAAATGCCGCAAAAAAGGGAATAAGGGCGACACGGAAATGTTGAATACTC
ATACTCTTCCTTTTTCAATATTATTGAAGCATTTATCAGGGTTATTGTCTCATGAGCGGATACATATTTG
AATGTATTTAGAAAAATAAACAAATAGGGGTTCCGCGCACATTTCCCCGAAAAGTGCCACCTAAATTGTA
AGCGTTAATATTTTGTTAAAATTCGCGTTAAATTTTTGTTAAATCAGCTCATTTTTTAACCAATAGGCCG
AAATCGGCAAAATCCCTTATAAATCAAAAGAATAGACCGAGATAGGGT
[37 nt withheld, positions 4529-4565]
AAAGAACGTGGACTCCAACGTCAAAGG
[49 nt withheld, positions 4593-4641]
T
[91 nt withheld, positions 4643-4733]
G
[124 nt withheld, positions 4735-4858]
CCCATTCGCCATTCAGGCTGCGCAACTGTTGGGAAGGGCGATCGGTGCGGGCCTCTTCGCTATTACGCCA
GTCGACCATAGCCAATTCAATATGGCGTATATGGACTCATGCCAATTCAATATGGTGGATCTGGACCTGT
GCCAATTCAATATGGCGTATATGGACTCGTGCCAATTCAATATGGTGGATCTGGACCCCAGCCAATTCAA
TATGGCGGACTTGGCACCATGCCAATTCAATATGGCGGACTTGGCACTGTGCCAACTGGGGAGGGGTCTA
CTTGGCACGGTGCCAAGTTTGAGGAGGGGTCTTGGCCCTGTGCCAAGTCCGCCATATTGAATTGGCATGG
TGCCAATAATGGCGGCCATATTGGCTATATGCCAGGATCAATATATAGGCAATATCCAATATGGCCCTAT
GCCAATATGGCTATTGGCCAGGTTCAATACTATGTATTGGCCCTATGCCATATAGTATTCCATATATGGG
TTTTCCTATTGACGTAGATAGCCCCTCCCAATGGGCGGTCCCATATACCATATATGGGGCTTCCTAATAC
CGCCCATAGCCACTCCCCCATTGACGTCAATGGTCTCTATATATGGTCTTTCCTATTGACGTCATATGGG
CGGTCCTATTGACGTATATGGCGCCTCCCCCATTGACGTCAATTACGGTAAATGGCCCGCCTGGCTCAAT
GCCCATTGACGTCAATAGGACCACCCACCATTGACGTCAATGGGATGGCTCATTGCCCATTCATATCCGT
TCTCACGCCCCCTATTGACGTCAATGACGGTAAATGGCCCACTTGGCAGTACATCAATATCTATTAATAG
TAACTTGGCAAGTACATTACTATTGGAAGGACGCCAGGGTACATTGGCAGTACTCCCATTGACGTCAATG
GCGGTAAATGGCCCGCGATGGCTGCCAAGTACATCCCCATTGACGTCAATGGGGAGGGGCAATGACGCAA
ATGGGCGTTCCATTGACGTAAATGGGCGGTAGGCGTGCCTAATGGGAGGTCTATATAAGCAATGCTCGTT
TAGGGAAC
Features (pLannotate 1.2.2; 21 found; start..end, strand, type, name):
     35..53      +  promoter       SP6 promoter: promoter for bacteriophage SP6 RNA polymerase
    103..132     +  CDS            Myc: Myc (human c-Myc proto-oncogene) epitope tag
    142..171     +  CDS            Myc: Myc (human c-Myc proto-oncogene) epitope tag
    181..210     +  CDS            Myc: Myc (human c-Myc proto-oncogene) epitope tag
    220..249     +  CDS            Myc: Myc (human c-Myc proto-oncogene) epitope tag
    259..288     +  CDS            Myc: Myc (human c-Myc proto-oncogene) epitope tag
    322..351     +  CDS            Myc: Myc (human c-Myc proto-oncogene) epitope tag
    370..1932    +  CDS            ETV5: ETV5_HUMAN - Also known as ERM. Experimental evidence at protein level: Swiss-Prot protein existence level 1. Binds to DNA sequences containing the consensus nucleotide core sequence 5'-GGAA.-3'. From Homo sapiens (Human).
   1943..1960    -  promoter       T7 promoter (fragment): promoter for bacteriophage T7 RNA polymerase
   1965..2099    -  polyA_signal   SV40 poly(A) signal: SV40 polyadenylation signal
   2212..2230    -  promoter       T3 promoter: promoter for bacteriophage T3 RNA polymerase
   2275..2291    -  protein_bind   lac operator: The lac repressor binds to the lac operator to inhibit transcription in E. coli. This inhibition can be relieved by adding lactose or isopropyl-β-D-thiogalactopyranoside (IPTG). lac repressor encoded by lacI
   2299..2329    -  promoter       lac promoter: promoter for the E. coli lac operon
   2344..2365    -  protein_bind   CAP binding site: CAP binding activates transcription in the presence of cAMP. E. coli catabolite activator protein
   2378..2470    -  CDS            lacI (fragment): lac repressor; lacI; The lac repressor binds to the lac operator to inhibit transcription in E. coli. This inhibition can be relieved by adding lactose or isopropyl-β-D-thiogalactopyranoside (IPTG).
   2653..3241    -  rep_origin     ori: high-copy-number ColE1/pMB1/pBR322/pUC origin of replication
   3412..4272    -  CDS            AmpR: β-lactamase; bla; confers resistance to ampicillin, carbenicillin, and related antibiotics
   4273..4377    -  promoter       AmpR promoter: bla
   4430..4858    -  rep_origin     f1 ori (sequence partly withheld): f1 bacteriophage origin of replication; arrow indicates direction of (+) strand synthesis
   4863..4929    -  CDS            lacZα (fragment): LacZα fragment of β-galactosidase; lacZ fragment
   4932..5916    +  promoter       CMV IE94 promoter: enhancer/promoter region of simian cytomegalovirus major immediate early transcription unit IE94
