[The description below was written by a language model from this plasmid's Addgene catalogue record and pLannotate feature annotations shown in this document.]
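Description:
CS2+MYC-Etv5:T139D is a pCS2+-based expression plasmid encoding a zebrafish (D. rerio) Etv5 (erm; Entrez gene etv5a) carrying a T139D substitution, fused at its N terminus to a Myc epitope tag. The catalogue lists it as a mammalian expression vector that is also suited to Xenopus, avian and zebrafish systems. In bacteria it is maintained through a high-copy ColE1/pUC-type origin and selected with ampicillin via the β-lactamase gene. An f1 origin and remnants of the lac region (lac promoter/operator, lacZα and lacI fragments) are also present from the backbone.

The expression cassette begins with the simian cytomegalovirus IE94 enhancer/promoter (recorded simply as CMV in the catalogue), which drives transcription in vertebrate cells and embryos. It is followed by an SP6 promoter, six tandem Myc epitope repeats, the roughly 1.56 kb Etv5 coding region and an SV40 polyadenylation signal. The annotation tool labelled the coding sequence by similarity to human ETV5, an ETS-family DNA-binding factor, but the catalogue identifies the insert as the zebrafish gene. The SP6 promoter upstream of the tagged open reading frame allows in vitro synthesis of sense RNA, a common use of CS2+ vectors for embryo microinjection. T7 (partial) and T3 promoters lie downstream in the opposite orientation. The Myc repeats permit detection or immunoprecipitation of the protein.

The stated purpose is expression of the Etv5 T139D mutant, and the associated work concerns Pea3-family ETS factors in FGF signalling during zebrafish development. The record does not explain the functional rationale for the substitution. The deposited full sequence is 5,916 nt, somewhat longer than the 5,659 bp total given in the catalogue.
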