Addgene plasmid #49097: CS2+MYC-Etv5:T139D
Purpose: expression of Etv5 T139D mutant
Depositing lab: Michael Tsang. Depositing organization: University of Pittsburgh Medical Center. Publication: Overlapping functions of Pea3 ETS transcription factors in FGF signaling during zebrafish development. Znosko WA, Yu S, Thomas K, Molina GA, Li C, Tsang W, Dawid IB, Moon AM, Tsang M. Dev Biol. 2010 Jun 1;342(1):11-25. Epub 2010 Mar 24. 10.1016/j.ydbio.2010.03.011 PubMed 20346941.
Backbone
  Vector backbone: pCs2+
  Backbone manufacturer: RZPD
  Backbone size w/o insert (bp): 4095
  Total vector size (bp): 5659
  Vector type: Mammalian Expression ; xenopus/avian/zebrafish
Growth in bacteria
  Bacterial resistance: Ampicillin, 100 μg/mL
  Growth temperature: 37°C
  Growth strain: DH5alpha
  Copy number: Unknown
Gene/Insert
  Gene/Insert name: Etv5 T139D (alt names: erm; Etv5)
  Species: D. rerio (zebrafish)
  Mutation: T139D
  Entrez Gene: etv5a (a.k.a. DKEY-189G17.1, etv5, fj87h10, id:ibd5133, wu:fj87h10, zgc:55647)
  Promoter: CMV
  Tag / fusion protein: MYC (N terminal on insert)
  Cloning method: Unknown
  Sequencing primers: 5′ SP6; 3′ EBV-rev
Terms and licenses: Academic/Nonprofit Terms; Industry Terms: Not Available to Industry
How to cite: CS2+MYC-Etv5:T139D was a gift from Michael Tsang (Addgene plasmid # 49097 ; http://n2t.net/addgene:49097 ; RRID:Addgene_49097)
