>Addgene plasmid #49097 | CS2+MYC-Etv5:T139D | addgene partial sequence | sequence record 73251 | CMV-F 5'-CGCAAATGGGCGGTAGGCGTG-3'
CCATTCTGCCTGGGGACGTCGGAGCAAGCTTGATTTAGGTGACACTATAGAATACAAGCTACTTGTTCTT
TTTGCAGGATCCCATCGATTTAAAGCTATGGAGCAAAAGCTCATTTCTGAAGAGGACTTGAATGAAATGG
AGCAAAAGCTCATTTCTGAAGAGGACTTGAATGAAATGGAGCAAAAGCTCATTTCTGAAGAGGACTTGAA
TGAAATGGAGCAAAAGCTCATTTCTGAAGAGGACTTGAATGAAATGGAGCAAAAGCTCATTTCTGAAGAG
GACTTGAATGAAATGGAGAGCTTGGGCGACCTCACCATGGAGCAAAAGCTCATTTCTGAAGAGGACTTGA
ATTCAAGGCCTCTCGAGATGGACGGATTTTATGACCAGCAAGTTCCATTTATGGTCCCACCTAATAAGTC
ATTGCAAGTGGAGGAACCATATAACAGACCAGTTAATGACAGAAAGAGAAAGTTAGTGGAGACTGAACTT
GCTCAGGACACAGAGGAACTTTTCCAGGACCTCAGCCAGCTGCAGGAGATCTGGATTGCAGAAGCTCAGG
TGCCCGATGACGAACAGTTTGTCCCAGATTTCCAGTCGGAGAGCTTGATGTTTCATGGCCCACCCCTGGC
CAAGATCAAACGGGAACTGAGTCCCTCCAAAGAGCTCTCCCCCTGTAGCCAGGATAGAAGTCCCATGCCG
TATGGAGAGAAGTGCCTTTACAGCTACAGTGCCTATGAACGGAAGCCCAGCACTGGGTTCAAGCCATTGA
CTCCTCCCTCGGACCCCGTCTCCCCATGTGTC
